Addgene plasmid #170195: R620-M11-303: CMV51p> SARS-CoV-2 S(1-1213)-2P-T4f-His6
Purpose: Mammalian expression of SARS-CoV-2 soluble spike trimer protein
Depositing lab: Dominic Esposito. Depositing organization: Frederick National Laboratory. Publication: Optimizing high-yield production of SARS-CoV-2 soluble spike trimers for serology assays. Esposito D, Mehalko J, Drew M, Snead K, Wall V, Taylor T, Frank P, Denson JP, Hong M, Gulten G, Sadtler K, Messing S, Gillette W. Protein Expr Purif. 2020 Jun 4;174:105686. doi: 10.1016/j.pep.2020.105686. PubMed 32504802.
Backbone
  Vector backbone: pDest-303
  Vector type: Mammalian Expression
  Selectable markers: Neomycin (select with G418)
Growth in bacteria
  Bacterial resistance: Ampicillin, 100 μg/mL
  Growth temperature: 37°C
  Growth strain: DH5alpha
  Copy number: High Copy
Gene/Insert
  Gene/Insert name: SARS-CoV-2 S (spike)
  Species: SARS-CoV-2
  Entrez Gene: S (a.k.a. GU280_gp02, spike glycoprotein)
  Promoter: CMV51
  Tag / fusion protein: His6 (C terminal on insert)
  Cloning method: Gateway Cloning
Terms and licenses: Academic/Nonprofit Terms; Industry Terms: Not Available to Industry
Depositor comments: DNA sequence optimized for mammalian expression
How to cite: R620-M11-303: CMV51p> SARS-CoV-2 S(1-1213)-2P-T4f-His6 was a gift from Dominic Esposito (Addgene plasmid # 170195 ; http://n2t.net/addgene:170195 ; RRID:Addgene_170195)
