[The description below was written by a language model from this plasmid's Addgene catalogue record and pLannotate feature annotations shown in this document.]
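Description:
R620-M11-303: CMV51p> SARS-CoV-2 S(1-1213)-2P-T4f-His6 is a mammalian expression plasmid of about 11.1 kb, built by Gateway recombination in the pDest-303 destination backbone, for producing a soluble, trimeric form of the SARS-CoV-2 spike glycoprotein. In E. coli it is maintained at high copy through a ColE1/pUC-type origin and selected with ampicillin via the β-lactamase gene. An f1 origin and remnants of lac regulatory sequence are also present in the backbone. For mammalian cells, an SV40 early promoter drives a neomycin phosphotransferase cassette with an SV40 polyadenylation signal, allowing G418 selection. The backbone also carries the Epstein-Barr virus oriP element, which can support episomal retention in cells that supply EBNA1; the feature table shows no EBNA1 gene on the plasmid itself.

The expression cassette is flanked by Gateway recombination scars (attB4 upstream of the promoter, and att site remnants on either side of the coding sequence). The promoter is recorded as CMV51 and is annotated as the human cytomegalovirus immediate early enhancer and promoter. It drives a mammalian codon-optimized spike open reading frame covering residues 1-1213, as given in the name. This corresponds to the ectodomain, lacking the transmembrane anchor, so the protein is soluble. The "2P" designation refers to the two proline substitutions commonly used to stabilize the prefusion conformation. The spike sequence is followed by a fragment of bacteriophage T4 fibritin (the foldon trimerization domain, "T4f"), which holds the ectodomain in a trimer. A C-terminal His6 tag allows metal-affinity purification, and transcripts terminate at a bovine growth hormone polyadenylation signal. The associated publication describes optimizing high-yield production of these spike trimers as antigen for serology assays.
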