Features (pLannotate 1.2.2; 24 found; start..end, strand, type, name):
    524..576     -  misc_feature   bom (fragment): basis of mobility region from pBR322
    709..729     +  protein_bind   attB4: mutant version of attB; core recombination site for the Gateway® BP reaction BP Clonase™
    740..1043    +  enhancer       CMV enhancer: human cytomegalovirus immediate early enhancer
   1045..1244    +  promoter       CMV promoter: human cytomegalovirus (CMV) immediate early promoter
   1314..1331    +  protein_bind   attL1 (fragment): mutant version of attL; recombination site for the Gateway® LR reaction LR Clonase™
   1340..4969    +  CDS            S: SPIKE_SARS2 - Experimental evidence at protein level: Swiss-Prot protein existence level 1. [Spike glycoprotein]: May down-regulate host tetherin (BST2) by lysosomal degradation, thereby counteracting its antiviral activity. From Severe acute respiratory syndrome coronavirus 2 (2019-nCoV) (SARS-CoV-2).
   5003..5086    +  CDS            wac (fragment): WAC_BPT4 - Experimental evidence at protein level: Swiss-Prot protein existence level 1. Chaperone involved in tail fiber assembly and retraction. Acts as a chaperone helping to attach the long tail fibers to the virus during the assembly process. During phage assembly, twelve fibritin molecules attach to the phage neck via gp13: six molecules forming the collar and six molecules forming the whiskers. From Enterobacteria phage T4 (Bacteriophage T4).
   5115..5132    -  protein_bind   attL2 (fragment): mutant version of attL; recombination site for the Gateway® LR reaction LR Clonase™
   5195..5213    -  promoter       SP6 promoter: promoter for bacteriophage SP6 RNA polymerase
   5239..5463    +  polyA_signal   bGH poly(A) signal: bovine growth hormone polyadenylation signal
   5467..5488    +  promoter       SV40 promoter (fragment): SV40 enhancer and early promoter
   5509..5937    +  rep_origin     f1 ori (sequence partly withheld): f1 bacteriophage origin of replication; arrow indicates direction of (+) strand synthesis
   5951..6280    +  promoter       SV40 promoter: SV40 enhancer and early promoter
   6347..7138    +  CDS            neo: KKA2_KLEPN - Also known as kan, nptII. Experimental evidence at protein level: Swiss-Prot protein existence level 1. Resistance to kanamycin, neomycin, paromomycin, ribostamycin, butirosin and gentamicin B. From Klebsiella pneumoniae.
   7162..7320    +  CDS            ble (fragment): BLE_KLEPN - Experimental evidence at protein level: Swiss-Prot protein existence level 1. Binding protein with a strong affinity to the bleomycin family of antibiotics. Binds to CL990; an antimitotic-antibiotic compound. From Klebsiella pneumoniae.
   7315..7436    +  polyA_signal   SV40 poly(A) signal: SV40 polyadenylation signal
   7507..7529    -  protein_bind   lac operator (fragment): The lac repressor binds to the lac operator to inhibit transcription in E. coli. This inhibition can be relieved by adding lactose or isopropyl-β-D-thiogalactopyranoside (IPTG). lac repressor encoded by lacI
   7533..7563    -  promoter       lac promoter: promoter for the E. coli lac operon
   7578..7599    -  protein_bind   CAP binding site: CAP binding activates transcription in the presence of cAMP. E. coli catabolite activator protein
   7612..7704    -  CDS            lacI (fragment): lac repressor; lacI; The lac repressor binds to the lac operator to inhibit transcription in E. coli. This inhibition can be relieved by adding lactose or isopropyl-β-D-thiogalactopyranoside (IPTG).
   7887..8475    -  rep_origin     ori: high-copy-number ColE1/pMB1/pBR322/pUC origin of replication
   8646..9506    -  CDS            AmpR: β-lactamase; bla; confers resistance to ampicillin, carbenicillin, and related antibiotics
   9507..9611    -  promoter       AmpR promoter: bla
   9846..503     -  rep_origin     oriP (across the origin): Epstein-Barr virus oriP replication origin (Yates et al., 2000)
>Addgene plasmid #170195 | R620-M11-303: CMV51p> SARS-CoV-2 S(1-1213)-2P-T4f-His6 | addgene full sequence | sequence record 334253 | Addgene NGS Result
ATCCTAATCTATATCTGGGTAGTATATGCTATCCTAATCTGTATCCGGGTAGCATATGCTATCCTAATAG
AGATTAGGGTAGTATATGCTATCCTAATTTATATCTGGGTAGCATATACTACCCAAATATCTGGATAGCA
TATGCTATCCTAATCTATATCTGGGTAGCATATGCTATCCTAATCTATATCTGGGTAGCATAGGCTATCC
TAATCTATATCTGGGTAGCATATGCTATCCTAATCTATATCTGGGTAGTATATGCTATCCTAATTTATAT
CTGGGTAGCATAGGCTATCCTAATCTATATCTGGGTAGCATATGCTATCCTAATCTATATCTGGGTAGTA
TATGCTATCCTAATCTGTATCCGGGTAGCATATGCTATCCTCATGCATATACAGTCAGCATATGATACCC
AGTAGTAGAGTGGGAGTGCTATCCTTTGCATATGCCGCCACCTCCCAAGGGGGCGTGAATTTTCGCTGCT
TGTCCTTTTCCTGCTGGGGATCTCCCGATCCCCTATGGTGCACTCTCAGTACAATCTGCTCTGATGCCGC
ATAGTTAAGCCAGTATCTGCTCCCTGCTTGTGTGTTGGAGGTCGCTGAGTAGTGCGCGAGCAAAATTTAA
GCTACAACAAGGCAAGGCTTGACCGACAATTGCATGAAGAATCTGCTTAGGGTTAGGCGTTTTGCGCTGC
TTCGATCACAACTTTGTATAGAAAAGTTGGCCCTGCAGGCGTTACATAACTTACGGTAAATGGCCCGCCT
GGCTGACCGCCCAACGACCCCCGCCCATTGACGTCAATAATGACGTATGTTCCCATAGTAACGCCAATAG
GGACTTTCCATTGACGTCAATGGGTGGAGTATTTACGGTAAACTGCCCACTTGGCAGTACATCAAGTGTA
TCATATGCCAAGTCCGCCCCCTATTGACGTCAATGACGGTAAATGGCCCGCCTGGCATTATGCCCAGTAC
ATGACCTTACGGGACTTTCCTACTTGGCAGTACATCTACGTATTAGTCATCGCTATTACCATGGTGATGC
GGTTTTGGCAGTACACCAATGGGCGTGGATAGCGGTTTGACTCACGGGGATTTCCAAGTCTCCACCCCAT
TGACGTCAATGGGAGTTTGTTTTGGCACCAAAATCAACGGGACTTTCCAAAATGTCGTAATAACCCCGCC
CCGTTGACGCAAATGGGCGGTAGGCGTGTACGGTGGGAGGTCTATATAAGCAGAGCTCGTTTAGTGAACC
GTCAGATCGCCTGGAGACGCCATCCACGCTGTTTTGACCTCCATAGAAGACAACAACTTTGTACAAAAAA
GTTGGCACCATGTTCGTGTTCCTTGTGCTGCTGCCACTCGTGTCATCGCAGTGCGTGAACCTGACCACTC
GAACACAGCTGCCACCGGCCTACACCAACTCATTCACCCGGGGAGTGTACTACCCTGACAAAGTGTTCAG
GAGCTCAGTGCTGCACAGCACCCAGGACCTGTTCCTCCCGTTCTTCTCGAACGTCACCTGGTTTCACGCG
ATCCACGTGTCCGGAACTAACGGAACCAAGCGCTTCGACAACCCCGTGCTGCCTTTTAACGACGGCGTCT
ACTTCGCGTCCACCGAGAAGTCCAACATTATCAGAGGCTGGATCTTCGGAACTACCCTGGACTCCAAGAC
CCAAAGCCTGCTCATTGTGAACAATGCCACCAACGTTGTGATCAAAGTCTGCGAATTCCAGTTTTGCAAC
GACCCGTTTCTTGGCGTGTACTACCACAAGAACAACAAGAGCTGGATGGAGTCCGAGTTCAGAGTCTATT
CGTCCGCCAACAACTGCACCTTCGAATACGTGTCACAGCCTTTCCTGATGGACCTGGAGGGAAAGCAGGG
GAACTTCAAGAACCTCCGCGAATTCGTGTTTAAGAACATCGATGGTTACTTTAAGATCTACTCCAAACAT
ACTCCCATTAATCTCGTGCGGGACCTACCGCAGGGATTCAGCGCCCTGGAGCCACTGGTGGACCTCCCCA
TCGGCATCAACATCACCCGCTTTCAAACCCTGTTGGCGCTGCATCGGAGCTACCTGACCCCTGGAGATTC
CTCCTCTGGTTGGACTGCCGGAGCAGCTGCATACTACGTGGGCTATCTCCAGCCGCGGACCTTCCTGCTT
AAGTACAATGAGAACGGTACTATCACCGACGCCGTGGATTGTGCTCTGGACCCTCTGTCCGAAACCAAGT
GCACCCTGAAGTCCTTTACTGTGGAAAAGGGAATCTACCAGACCTCCAATTTCCGGGTGCAGCCTACCGA
GTCCATTGTCCGGTTCCCCAACATCACTAACCTGTGTCCTTTCGGGGAAGTCTTTAATGCCACCCGCTTC
GCCTCCGTGTACGCATGGAACCGCAAGCGCATCAGCAACTGCGTCGCCGACTACAGCGTGCTGTACAACT
CCGCGTCCTTCTCAACCTTCAAGTGCTACGGGGTGTCCCCGACTAAGCTGAACGACCTGTGCTTCACGAA
CGTGTACGCCGACTCCTTCGTGATCCGGGGGGACGAAGTCAGACAGATTGCACCCGGACAGACTGGAAAG
ATCGCAGACTACAATTACAAGCTCCCGGATGACTTCACTGGTTGCGTGATCGCTTGGAACTCCAACAACC
TCGACAGCAAAGTCGGCGGCAACTACAACTATCTGTACCGGCTGTTCCGGAAGTCCAACCTCAAGCCATT
CGAGCGGGACATCTCGACCGAGATCTACCAGGCCGGTTCGACTCCTTGCAACGGCGTGGAGGGGTTCAAC
TGCTATTTCCCGCTGCAAAGCTACGGATTCCAGCCCACCAACGGAGTGGGCTACCAACCGTACCGGGTGG
TCGTCCTGTCCTTCGAACTGCTGCACGCCCCTGCTACCGTCTGCGGTCCAAAGAAGTCCACCAACCTTGT
GAAGAACAAATGCGTGAACTTCAACTTCAACGGACTCACTGGCACTGGAGTGCTGACTGAGAGCAACAAG
AAGTTCCTGCCGTTCCAACAATTTGGCAGAGACATCGCCGACACCACTGATGCCGTCCGCGATCCTCAGA
CTCTCGAGATTTTGGATATTACCCCCTGCTCCTTTGGGGGAGTCAGCGTGATCACCCCGGGGACCAACAC
CAGTAACCAGGTCGCGGTGCTGTACCAGGACGTGAACTGTACCGAAGTCCCGGTGGCCATCCACGCTGAC
CAATTGACCCCAACTTGGAGGGTCTACTCAACGGGGTCCAACGTGTTCCAAACCCGCGCAGGATGCCTGA
TTGGAGCCGAGCACGTGAACAACTCCTACGAGTGCGACATCCCTATCGGTGCCGGAATTTGTGCGAGCTA
CCAGACACAGACGAACTCGCCTGCTTCCGTGGCCTCGCAGTCCATTATTGCCTACACTATGAGCCTCGGT
GCCGAAAACTCCGTGGCCTACTCGAACAACAGCATCGCCATTCCCACCAACTTCACGATCTCGGTGACCA
CCGAAATACTGCCGGTGTCCATGACTAAGACCTCAGTGGATTGCACAATGTACATCTGTGGCGACTCCAC
CGAGTGCTCCAATCTCCTCCTGCAATACGGCTCCTTCTGTACCCAACTGAACCGGGCCTTAACTGGCATC
GCGGTGGAGCAGGACAAGAATACCCAGGAAGTGTTCGCCCAAGTCAAACAGATCTACAAGACTCCGCCCA
TCAAGGACTTCGGCGGCTTCAATTTCTCGCAAATCCTCCCGGACCCTTCAAAGCCCTCCAAGCGGTCCTT
TATTGAGGACCTTTTGTTCAACAAGGTCACCTTGGCCGATGCCGGCTTCATCAAGCAGTACGGAGACTGC
CTGGGAGATATTGCCGCGCGGGATCTGATCTGCGCCCAGAAGTTCAACGGTCTGACTGTGCTGCCCCCCC
TCTTGACCGACGAAATGATTGCTCAGTACACCTCCGCGCTGCTTGCTGGCACCATTACCAGCGGGTGGAC
GTTCGGAGCAGGAGCCGCACTCCAAATCCCGTTCGCCATGCAAATGGCGTATCGGTTCAATGGTATCGGC
GTGACCCAGAACGTGCTGTACGAGAACCAGAAGCTGATCGCTAACCAGTTCAACTCCGCCATCGGAAAGA
TTCAGGACTCACTGTCATCTACTGCGTCCGCTCTGGGAAAGCTCCAGGACGTGGTCAATCAGAACGCCCA
GGCCCTCAACACGCTCGTGAAGCAGTTGAGCTCCAACTTCGGCGCCATCTCGAGCGTGCTGAACGATATC
CTGAGCAGACTGGATCCTCCCGAGGCCGAAGTGCAAATCGACCGGTTGATCACCGGCAGACTGCAGTCGC
TGCAGACCTACGTAACCCAGCAGTTGATCAGGGCTGCCGAGATCAGGGCCTCGGCCAATCTGGCGGCCAC
CAAGATGTCGGAATGCGTGCTGGGGCAGTCTAAGCGCGTGGACTTCTGCGGAAAGGGTTACCACCTGATG
TCCTTTCCGCAATCGGCCCCTCACGGAGTGGTGTTTCTGCATGTCACCTACGTGCCCGCCCAAGAAAAGA
ACTTCACCACTGCACCGGCCATCTGCCACGACGGGAAGGCGCATTTCCCGAGAGAAGGGGTGTTCGTGAG
CAACGGGACGCACTGGTTCGTGACCCAGCGGAACTTCTACGAGCCTCAGATCATCACTACCGACAACACC
TTCGTGAGCGGGAACTGTGATGTCGTGATTGGAATTGTCAACAACACTGTGTACGACCCACTGCAGCCCG
AACTGGATAGCTTTAAGGAGGAACTGGACAAGTACTTCAAAAACCATACCTCACCCGATGTGGACCTGGG
CGACATCTCCGGAATCAACGCCTCCGTGGTCAACATCCAAAAGGAGATTGACCGCCTGAACGAAGTCGCC
AAGAACCTGAACGAATCGCTGATTGATCTCCAAGAACTGGGCAAATACGAGCAGTACATCAAGTGGCCGT
CGGGCAGACTTGTGCCGAGAGGTTCGCCGGGAAGCGGATACATTCCTGAAGCCCCAAGGGACGGACAGGC
GTACGTGCGCAAGGACGGAGAATGGGTGCTGCTGTCGACTTTCCTGGGACACCATCACCACCATCACTAA
TCAACTTTCTTGTACAAAGTTGTGAAATTCTGCAGATATCCATCACACTGGCGGCCGCTCGAGCATGCAT
CTAGAGGGCCCTATTCTATAGTGTCACCTAAATGCTAGAGCTCGCTGATCAGCCTCGACTGTGCCTTCTA
GTTGCCAGCCATCTGTTGTTTGCCCCTCCCCCGTGCCTTCCTTGACCCTGGAAGGTGCCACTCCCACTGT
CCTTTCCTAATAAAATGAGGAAATTGCATCGCATTGTCTGAGTAGGTGTCATTCTATTCTGGGGGGTGGG
GTGGGGCAGGACAGCAAGGGGGAGGATTGGGAAGACAATAGCAGGCATGCTGGGGATGCGGTGGGCTCTA
TGGCTTCTGAGGCGGAAAGAACCAGCTGGGGCTCTAGGGGGTATCCCC
[124 nt withheld, positions 5509-5632]
C
[91 nt withheld, positions 5634-5724]
A
[49 nt withheld, positions 5726-5774]
CCTTTGACGTTGGAGTCCACGTTCTTT
[37 nt withheld, positions 5802-5838]
ACCCTATCTCGGTCTATTCTTTTGATTTATAAGGGATTTTGCCGATTTCGGCCTATTGGTTAAAAAATGA
GCTGATTTAACAAAAATTTAACGCGAATTAATTCTGTGGAATGTGTGTCAGTTAGGGTGTGGAAAGTCCC
CAGGCTCCCCAGCAGGCAGAAGTATGCAAAGCATGCATCTCAATTAGTCAGCAACCAGGTGTGGAAAGTC
CCTAGGCTCCCCAGCAGGCAGAAGTATGCAAAGCATGCATCTCAATTAGTCAGCAACCATAGTCCCGCCC
CTAACTCCGCCCATCCCGCCCCTAACTCCGCCCAGTTCCGCCCATTCTCCGCCCCATGGCTGACTAATTT
TTTTTATTTATGCAGAGGCCGAGGCCGCCTCTGCCTCTGAGCTATTCCAGAAGTAGTGAGGAGGCTTTTT
TGGAGGCCTAGGCTTTTGCAAAAAGCTCCCGGGAGCTTGTATATCCATTTTCGGATCTGATCAAGAGACA
GGATGAGGATCGTTTCGCATGATTGAACAAGATGGATTGCACGCAGGTTCTCCGGCCGCTTGGGTGGAGA
GGCTATTCGGCTATGACTGGGCACAACAGACAATCGGCTGCTCTGATGCCGCCGTGTTCCGGCTGTCAGC
GCAGGGGCGCCCGGTTCTTTTTGTCAAGACCGACCTGTCCGGTGCCCTGAATGAACTGCAGGACGAGGCA
GCGCGGCTATCGTGGCTGGCCACGACGGGCGTTCCTTGCGCAGCTGTGCTCGACGTTGTCACTGAAGCGG
GAAGGGACTGGCTGCTATTGGGCGAAGTGCCGGGGCAGGATCTCCTGTCATCTCACCTTGCTCCTGCCGA
GAAAGTATCCATCATGGCTGATGCAATGCGGCGGCTGCATACGCTTGATCCGGCTACCTGCCCATTCGAC
CACCAAGCGAAACATCGCATCGAGCGAGCACGTACTCGGATGGAAGCCGGTCTTGTCGATCAGGATGATC
TGGACGAAGAGCATCAGGGGCTCGCGCCAGCCGAACTGTTCGCCAGGCTCAAGGCGCGCATGCCCGACGG
CGAGGATCTCGTCGTGACCCATGGCGATGCCTGCTTGCCGAATATCATGGTGGAAAATGGCCGCTTTTCT
GGATTCATCGACTGTGGCCGGCTGGGTGTGGCGGACCGCTATCAGGACATAGCGTTGGCTACCCGTGATA
TTGCTGAAGAGCTTGGCGGCGAATGGGCTGACCGCTTCCTCGTGCTTTACGGTATCGCCGCTCCCGATTC
GCAGCGCATCGCCTTCTATCGCCTTCTTGACGAGTTCTTCTGAGCGGGACTCTGGGGTTCGAAATGACCG
ACCAAGCGACGCCCAACCTGCCATCACGAGATTTCGATTCCACCGCCGCCTTCTATGAAAGGTTGGGCTT
CGGAATCGTTTTCCGGGACGCCGGCTGGATGATCCTCCAGCGCGGGGATCTCATGCTGGAGTTCTTCGCC
CACCCCAACTTGTTTATTGCAGCTTATAATGGTTACAAATAAAGCAATAGCATCACAAATTTCACAAATA
AAGCATTTTTTTCACTGCATTCTAGTTGTGGTTTGTCCAAACTCATCAATGTATCTTATCATGTCTGTAT
ACCGTCGACCTCTAGCTAGAGCTTGGCGTAATCATGGTCATAGCTGTTTCCTGTGTGAAATTGTTATCCG
CTCACAATTCCACACAACATACGAGCCGGAAGCATAAAGTGTAAAGCCTGGGGTGCCTAATGAGTGAGCT
AACTCACATTAATTGCGTTGCGCTCACTGCCCGCTTTCCAGTCGGGAAACCTGTCGTGCCAGCTGCATTA
ATGAATCGGCCAACGCGCGGGGAGAGGCGGTTTGCGTATTGGGCGCTCTTCCGCTTCCTCGCTCACTGAC
TCGCTGCGCTCGGTCGTTCGGCTGCGGCGAGCGGTATCAGCTCACTCAAAGGCGGTAATACGGTTATCCA
CAGAATCAGGGGATAACGCAGGAAAGAACATGTGAGCAAAAGGCCAGCAAAAGGCCAGGAACCGTAAAAA
GGCCGCGTTGCTGGCGTTTTTCCATAGGCTCCGCCCCCCTGACGAGCATCACAAAAATCGACGCTCAAGT
CAGAGGTGGCGAAACCCGACAGGACTATAAAGATACCAGGCGTTTCCCCCTGGAAGCTCCCTCGTGCGCT
CTCCTGTTCCGACCCTGCCGCTTACCGGATACCTGTCCGCCTTTCTCCCTTCGGGAAGCGTGGCGCTTTC
TCATAGCTCACGCTGTAGGTATCTCAGTTCGGTGTAGGTCGTTCGCTCCAAGCTGGGCTGTGTGCACGAA
CCCCCCGTTCAGCCCGACCGCTGCGCCTTATCCGGTAACTATCGTCTTGAGTCCAACCCGGTAAGACACG
ACTTATCGCCACTGGCAGCAGCCACTGGTAACAGGATTAGCAGAGCGAGGTATGTAGGCGGTGCTACAGA
GTTCTTGAAGTGGTGGCCTAACTACGGCTACACTAGAAGAACAGTATTTGGTATCTGCGCTCTGCTGAAG
CCAGTTACCTTCGGAAAAAGAGTTGGTAGCTCTTGATCCGGCAAACAAACCACCGCTGGTAGCGGTGGTT
TTTTTGTTTGCAAGCAGCAGATTACGCGCAGAAAAAAAGGATCTCAAGAAGATCCTTTGATCTTTTCTAC
GGGGTCTGACGCTCAGTGGAACGAAAACTCACGTTAAGGGATTTTGGTCATGAGATTATCAAAAAGGATC
TTCACCTAGATCCTTTTAAATTAAAAATGAAGTTTTAAATCAATCTAAAGTATATATGAGTAAACTTGGT
CTGACAGTTACCAATGCTTAATCAGTGAGGCACCTATCTCAGCGATCTGTCTATTTCGTTCATCCATAGT
TGCCTGACTCCCCGTCGTGTAGATAACTACGATACGGGAGGGCTTACCATCTGGCCCCAGTGCTGCAATG
ATACCGCGAGACCCACGCTCACCGGCTCCAGATTTATCAGCAATAAACCAGCCAGCCGGAAGGGCCGAGC
GCAGAAGTGGTCCTGCAACTTTATCCGCCTCCATCCAGTCTATTAATTGTTGCCGGGAAGCTAGAGTAAG
TAGTTCGCCAGTTAATAGTTTGCGCAACGTTGTTGCCATTGCTACAGGCATCGTGGTGTCACGCTCGTCG
TTTGGTATGGCTTCATTCAGCTCCGGTTCCCAACGATCAAGGCGAGTTACATGATCCCCCATGTTGTGCA
AAAAAGCGGTTAGCTCCTTCGGTCCTCCGATCGTTGTCAGAAGTAAGTTGGCCGCAGTGTTATCACTCAT
GGTTATGGCAGCACTGCATAATTCTCTTACTGTCATGCCATCCGTAAGATGCTTTTCTGTGACTGGTGAG
TACTCAACCAAGTCATTCTGAGAATAGTGTATGCGGCGACCGAGTTGCTCTTGCCCGGCGTCAATACGGG
ATAATACCGCGCCACATAGCAGAACTTTAAAAGTGCTCATCATTGGAAAACGTTCTTCGGGGCGAAAACT
CTCAAGGATCTTACCGCTGTTGAGATCCAGTTCGATGTAACCCACTCGTGCACCCAACTGATCTTCAGCA
TCTTTTACTTTCACCAGCGTTTCTGGGTGAGCAAAAACAGGAAGGCAAAATGCCGCAAAAAAGGGAATAA
GGGCGACACGGAAATGTTGAATACTCATACTCTTCCTTTTTCAATATTATTGAAGCATTTATCAGGGTTA
TTGTCTCATGAGCGGATACATATTTGAATGTATTTAGAAAAATAAACAAATAGGGGTTCCGCGCACATTT
CCCCGAAAAGTGCCACCTGACGTCGACGGATCGGGAGATCCGCCTTTATGTGTAACTCTTGGCTGAAGCT
CTTACACCAATGCTGGGGGACATGTACCTCCCAGGGGCCCAGGAAGACTACGGGAGGCTACACCAACGTC
AATCAGAGGGGCCTGTGTAGCTACCGATAAGCGGACCCTCAAGAGGGCATTAGCAATAGTGTTTATAAGG
CCCCCTTGTTAACCCTAAACGGGTAGCATATGCTTCCCGGGTAGTAGTATATACTATCCAGACTAACCCT
AATTCAATAGCATATGTTACCCAACGGGAAGCATATGCTATCGAATTAGGGTTAGTAAAAGGGTCCTAAG
GAACAGCGATATCTCCCACCCCATGAGCTGTCACGGTTTTATTTACATGGGGTCAGGATTCCACGAGGGT
AGTGAACCATTTTAGTCACAAGGGCAGTGGCTGAAGATCAAGGAGCGGGCAGTGAACTCTCCTGAATCTT
CGCCTGCTTCTTCATTCTCCTTCGTTTAGCTAATAGAATAACTGCTGAGTTGTGAACAGTAAGGTGTATG
TGAGGTGCTCGAAAACAAGGTTTCAGGTGACGCCCCCAGAATAAAATTTGGACGGGGGGTTCAGTGGTGG
CATTGTGCTATGACACCAATATAACCCTCACAAACCCCTTGGGCAATAAATACTAGTGTAGGAATGAAAC
ATTCTGAATATCTTTAACAATAGAAATCCATGGGGTGGGGACAAGCCGTAAAGACTGGATGTCCATCTCA
CACGAATTTATGGCTATGGGCAACACATAATCCTAGTGCAATATGATACTGGGGTTATTAAGATGTGTCC
CAGGCAGGGACCAAGACAGGTGAACCATGTTGTTACACTCTATTTGTAACAAGGGGAAAGAGAGTGGACG
CCGACAGCAGCGGACTCCACTGGTTGTCTCTAACACCCCCGAAAATTAAACGGGGCTCCACGCCAATGGG
GCCCATAAACAAAGACAAGTGGCCACTCTTTTTTTTGAAATTGTGGAGTGGGGGCACGCGTCAGCCCCCA
CACGCCGCCCTGCGGTTTTGGACTGTAAAATAAGGGTGTAATAACTTGGCTGATTGTAACCCCGCTAACC
ACTGCGGTCAAACCACTTGCCCACAAAACCACTAATGGCACCCCGGGGAATACCTGCATAAGTAGGTGGG
CGGGCCAAGATAGGGGCGCGATTGCTGCGATCTGGAGGACAAATTACACACACTTGCGCCTGAGCGCCAA
GCACAGGGTTGTTGGTCCTCATATTCACGAGGTCGCTGAGAGCACGGTGGGCTAATGTTGCCATGGGTAG
CATATACTACCCAAATATCTGGATAGCATATGCTATCCTAATCTATATCTGGGTAGCATAGGCTATCCTA
ATCTATATCTGGGTAGCATATGCTATCCTAATCTATATCTGGGTAGTATATGCTATCCTAATTTATATCT
GGGTAGCATAGGCTATCCTAATCTATATCTGGGTAGCATATGCT
